Addgene plasmid #59764: pBSWt1-Dest
Purpose: PCR template for amplifying the attL1-em7-kanr-attL2-pA cassette
Depositing lab: Peter Koopman. Depositing organization: University of Queensland, Institute for Molecular Bioscience. Publication: A piggyBac transposon- and gateway-enhanced system for efficient BAC transgenesis. Zhao L, Ng ET, Koopman P. Dev Dyn. 2014 Jun 12. doi: 10.1002/dvdy.24153. PubMed 24924516.
Backbone
  Vector backbone: pBluescript SKII-
  Selectable markers: Kanamycin
Growth in bacteria
  Bacterial resistance: Ampicillin, 100 μg/mL
  Growth temperature: 37°C
  Growth strain: DH5alpha
  Copy number: High Copy
Gene/Insert
  Gene/Insert name: attL1-em7-kanR-attL2-pA
  Cloning method: Restriction Enzyme; 5′ cloning site PstI (not destroyed); 3′ cloning site XhoI (not destroyed)
  Sequencing primers: 5′ GTGCGTCCAGCAGCCGGAGCAA
Terms and licenses: Academic/Nonprofit Terms; Industry Terms: Not Available to Industry
How to cite: pBSWt1-Dest was a gift from Peter Koopman (Addgene plasmid # 59764 ; http://n2t.net/addgene:59764 ; RRID:Addgene_59764)
