[The description below was written by a language model from this plasmid's Addgene catalogue record and pLannotate feature annotations shown in this document.]
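Description:
pBSWt1-Dest is a small, high-copy bacterial cloning plasmid built on pBluescript SKII-. It serves as a PCR template rather than as an expression or delivery vector. The backbone supplies the ColE1/pUC-type origin for propagation in E. coli, an f1 origin, ampicillin resistance from β-lactamase under its own promoter, and the usual pBluescript remnants: lacZα and lac promoter/operator fragments, plus T7 and T3 promoters flanking the disrupted multiple cloning site.

The insert, cloned between PstI and XhoI sites that remain intact, is a Gateway-flanked selection cassette. A synthetic bacterial EM7 promoter drives the Tn5 aminoglycoside phosphotransferase gene (NeoR/KanR), giving kanamycin resistance in bacteria. This unit is bracketed by two Gateway recombination sites in opposite orientation and followed by an SV40 polyadenylation signal. The catalogue entry names the sites attL1 and attL2, whereas the automated annotation of the deposited sequence calls them attR1 and attR2. attR sites would fit the "Dest" (destination) name, but the record does not resolve the discrepancy. Unannotated stretches lie on either side of the cassette, and the "Wt1" in the name may indicate homology sequence from that gene, though the record does not say so. The short 9xHis fragment called downstream is probably an incidental match.

According to the record, the plasmid is used to amplify the att-EM7-KanR-att-pA cassette. The associated publication describes a piggyBac transposon- and Gateway-enhanced system for BAC transgenesis. In that context, the kanamycin marker would allow selection of BACs that have taken up the cassette, and the att sites would then allow Gateway exchange of the marker for a sequence of interest positioned upstream of the poly(A) signal.
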