Features (pLannotate 1.2.2; 19 found; start..end, strand, type, name):
      4..432     +  rep_origin     f1 ori (sequence partly withheld): f1 bacteriophage origin of replication; arrow indicates direction of (+) strand synthesis
    463..618     -  CDS            lacZα (fragment): LacZα fragment of β-galactosidase; lacZ fragment
    626..644     +  promoter       T7 promoter: promoter for bacteriophage T7 RNA polymerase
    653..681     +  misc_feature   MCS (fragment): pBluescript multiple cloning site
   1170..1186    +  misc_feature   MCS (fragment): pBluescript multiple cloning site
   1203..1327    +  protein_bind   attR1: mutant version of attR; recombination site for the Gateway® LR reaction LR Clonase™
   1342..1389    +  promoter       EM7 promoter: synthetic bacterial promoter&nbsp
   1421..2215    +  CDS            NeoR/KanR: aminoglycoside phosphotransferase from Tn5; aph(3')-II (or nptII); confers resistance to neomycin, kanamycin, and G418 (Geneticin®)
   2261..2385    -  protein_bind   attR2: mutant version of attR; recombination site for the Gateway® LR reaction LR Clonase™
   2403..2519    +  polyA_signal   SV40 poly(A) signal: SV40 polyadenylation signal
   2655..2672    +  CDS            9xHis (fragment): 9xHis affinity tag
   3073..3091    -  promoter       T3 promoter: promoter for bacteriophage T3 RNA polymerase
   3136..3152    -  protein_bind   lac operator: The lac repressor binds to the lac operator to inhibit transcription in E. coli. This inhibition can be relieved by adding lactose or isopropyl-β-D-thiogalactopyranoside (IPTG). lac repressor encoded by lacI
   3160..3190    -  promoter       lac promoter: promoter for the E. coli lac operon
   3205..3226    -  protein_bind   CAP binding site: CAP binding activates transcription in the presence of cAMP. E. coli catabolite activator protein
   3239..3331    -  CDS            lacI (fragment): lac repressor; lacI; The lac repressor binds to the lac operator to inhibit transcription in E. coli. This inhibition can be relieved by adding lactose or isopropyl-β-D-thiogalactopyranoside (IPTG).
   3514..4102    -  rep_origin     ori: high-copy-number ColE1/pMB1/pBR322/pUC origin of replication
   4273..5133    -  CDS            AmpR: β-lactamase; bla; confers resistance to ampicillin, carbenicillin, and related antibiotics
   5134..5238    -  promoter       AmpR promoter: bla
>Addgene plasmid #59764 | pBSWt1-Dest | depositor full sequence | sequence record 94075 | pBSWt1-Dest sequence 5261 bps
CTG
[124 nt withheld, positions 4-127]
C
[91 nt withheld, positions 129-219]
A
[49 nt withheld, positions 221-269]
CCTTTGACGTTGGAGTCCACGTTCTTT
[37 nt withheld, positions 297-333]
ACCCTATCTCGGTCTATTCTTTTGATTTATAAGGGATTTTGCCGATTTCGGCCTATTGGTTAAAAAATGA
GCTGATTTAACAAAAATTTAACGCGAATTTTAACAAAATATTAACGCTTACAATTTCCATTCGCCATTCA
GGCTGCGCAACTGTTGGGAAGGGCGATCGGTGCGGGCCTCTTCGCTATTACGCCAGCTGGCGAAAGGGGG
ATGTGCTGCAAGGCGATTAAGTTGGGTAACGCCAGGGTTTTCCCAGTCACGACGTTGTAAAACGACGGCC
AGTGAGCGCGCGTAATACGACTCACTATAGGGCGAATTGGAGCTCCACCGCGGTGGCGGCCGCTCTAGCT
AGGCTAGGGCTGCTGTGTGAATGGAGCGGCCGAGCATCCTGGCTCCTCCTCCTTCCCTGCTGCCGGCCCC
TCTTATTTGAGCTTTGGGAAGCTGGGGGCAGCCAGGCAGCTGGGGTAAGGAGTTCAAGGCAGCGCCCACA
CCCGGGGCTCTCCGCAACCCGACCGCCTGCCTGCTCCCCCTTTCCTTTTCCCGCCCTCCCTCCCACCCAC
TCATTCACCCACCCACCCAGAGAGAGGACGGCAGCCCAGGAACCCGGGCCCGCCGCCTCCTCGCCGCGAT
CCTGGACTTCCTCCTGTCGCAGGAGCCGGCTTCCACGTGTGTCCCGGAGCCGGCGTCTCAGCACACGCTC
CGCCGGGAGCCCGGGTGCGTCCAGCAGCCGGAGCAACCTGGGGACCGAGGCCCCCGGAGCGCCTGGGCCA
AGTCCAGCGCCGAGAATCCGCAGGATCGCAGGAGCGGAGAACCGTCCGCATCCGAGCCGCACCTCAGATC
CCCCGGGCTGCAGACAGCAAGCGGCCATCACAAGTTTGTACAAAAAAGCTGAACGAGAAACGTAAAATGA
TATAAATATCAATATATTAAATTAGATTTTGCATAAAAAACAGACTACATAATACTGTAAAACACAACAT
ATCCAGTCACTATGGCGGCCGCGAATTCGTTGACAATTAATCATCGGCATAGTATATCGGCATAGTATAA
TACGACAAGGTGAGGAACTAAACCCAGGAGGCAGATCATGATTGAACAAGATGGATTGCACGCAGGTTCT
CCGGCCGCTTGGGTGGAGAGGCTATTCGGCTATGACTGGGCACAACAGACAATCGGCTGCTCTGATGCCG
CCGTGTTCCGGCTGTCAGCGCAGGGGCGCCCGGTTCTTTTTGTCAAGACCGACCTGTCCGGTGCCCTGAA
TGAACTGCAAGACGAGGCAGCGCGGCTATCGTGGCTGGCCACGACGGGCGTTCCTTGCGCAGCTGTGCTC
GACGTTGTCACTGAAGCGGGAAGGGACTGGCTGCTATTGGGCGAAGTGCCGGGGCAGGATCTCCTGTCAT
CTCACCTTGCTCCTGCCGAGAAAGTATCCATCATGGCTGATGCAATGCGGCGGCTGCATACGCTTGATCC
GGCTACCTGCCCATTCGACCACCAAGCGAAACATCGCATCGAGCGAGCACGTACTCGGATGGAAGCCGGT
CTTGTCGATCAGGATGATCTGGACGAAGAGCATCAGGGGCTCGCGCCAGCCGAACTGTTCGCCAGGCTCA
AGGCGAGCATGCCCGACGGCGAGGATCTCGTCGTGACCCATGGCGATGCCTGCTTGCCGAATATCATGGT
GGAAAATGGCCGCTTTTCTGGATTCATCGACTGTGGCCGGCTGGGTGTGGCGGACCGCTATCAGGACATA
GCGTTGGCTACCCGTGATATTGCTGAAGAGCTTGGCGGCGAATGGGCTGACCGCTTCCTCGTGCTTTACG
GTATCGCCGCTCCCGATTCGCAGCGCATCGCCTTCTATCGCCTTCTTGACGAGTTCTTCTGAGCGGGACT
CTGGGGTTCGAAATGACCGACAAGCTTGCAGGTCGACCATAGTGACTGGATATGTTGTGTTTTACAGTAT
TATGTAGTCTGTTTTTTATGCAAAATCTAATTTAATATATTGATATTTATATCATTTTACGTTTCTCGTT
CAGCTTTCTTGTACAAAGTGGTGATGGCCGCTGACTCGAGTTTATTGCAGCTTATAATGGTTACAAATAA
AGCAATAGCATCACAAATTTCACAAATAAAGCATTTTTTTCACTGCATTCTAGTTGTGGTTTGTCCAAAC
TCATCAATGTATCTTAATTAATTAACGCCGCTTCTCCCCTTGTCTGTTCCTTCCTGATGCCAGTTCTTAC
TCAGCAGCCTTCCAAGGGAGTCTGAAAGTAGCGGACAGGGAGGAGTGGGCTCTGTCAAATGCGAGTGACA
ACGCGACAACGCACCACCACCACCACCACTTACACATTACTGAGCGCAACCCCAGAGTCCGATAGTTCGT
AGGACGCGGGAGGACATCTGGGGCCCCGGGGTGTCCTAGAGATTTCGGAACTCCACGGGAGGAGGAAGAG
GAGGTTGGCTGTAACGTGTGACTCTACACCGGGGGAAAGTCTGATGCATAAGGCCTCACCAGGCGTTGAC
TCTTAAAACGTCTAGGGTAGACCAAGATGAGGACTCCGAGTGGTGCTGTGGTTTAGGGACATCCCCCACC
CCCCGCCCCCGTGCTGCCTCTGACAAGCCCGAAGAGCCGACCCGAAGAACTTCCAGCTCTCGGTGGGCCC
TGGCTCATTCCAGGCCCACCAGAAGCAGTAGGGAGCTTTGGAATGAGGGATTAACACTTTGGGTACCCAG
CTTTTGTTCCCTTTAGTGAGGGTTAATTGCGCGCTTGGCGTAATCATGGTCATAGCTGTTTCCTGTGTGA
AATTGTTATCCGCTCACAATTCCACACAACATACGAGCCGGAAGCATAAAGTGTAAAGCCTGGGGTGCCT
AATGAGTGAGCTAACTCACATTAATTGCGTTGCGCTCACTGCCCGCTTTCCAGTCGGGAAACCTGTCGTG
CCAGCTGCATTAATGAATCGGCCAACGCGCGGGGAGAGGCGGTTTGCGTATTGGGCGCTCTTCCGCTTCC
TCGCTCACTGACTCGCTGCGCTCGGTCGTTCGGCTGCGGCGAGCGGTATCAGCTCACTCAAAGGCGGTAA
TACGGTTATCCACAGAATCAGGGGATAACGCAGGAAAGAACATGTGAGCAAAAGGCCAGCAAAAGGCCAG
GAACCGTAAAAAGGCCGCGTTGCTGGCGTTTTTCCATAGGCTCCGCCCCCCTGACGAGCATCACAAAAAT
CGACGCTCAAGTCAGAGGTGGCGAAACCCGACAGGACTATAAAGATACCAGGCGTTTCCCCCTGGAAGCT
CCCTCGTGCGCTCTCCTGTTCCGACCCTGCCGCTTACCGGATACCTGTCCGCCTTTCTCCCTTCGGGAAG
CGTGGCGCTTTCTCATAGCTCACGCTGTAGGTATCTCAGTTCGGTGTAGGTCGTTCGCTCCAAGCTGGGC
TGTGTGCACGAACCCCCCGTTCAGCCCGACCGCTGCGCCTTATCCGGTAACTATCGTCTTGAGTCCAACC
CGGTAAGACACGACTTATCGCCACTGGCAGCAGCCACTGGTAACAGGATTAGCAGAGCGAGGTATGTAGG
CGGTGCTACAGAGTTCTTGAAGTGGTGGCCTAACTACGGCTACACTAGAAGGACAGTATTTGGTATCTGC
GCTCTGCTGAAGCCAGTTACCTTCGGAAAAAGAGTTGGTAGCTCTTGATCCGGCAAACAAACCACCGCTG
GTAGCGGTGGTTTTTTTGTTTGCAAGCAGCAGATTACGCGCAGAAAAAAAGGATCTCAAGAAGATCCTTT
GATCTTTTCTACGGGGTCTGACGCTCAGTGGAACGAAAACTCACGTTAAGGGATTTTGGTCATGAGATTA
TCAAAAAGGATCTTCACCTAGATCCTTTTAAATTAAAAATGAAGTTTTAAATCAATCTAAAGTATATATG
AGTAAACTTGGTCTGACAGTTACCAATGCTTAATCAGTGAGGCACCTATCTCAGCGATCTGTCTATTTCG
TTCATCCATAGTTGCCTGACTCCCCGTCGTGTAGATAACTACGATACGGGAGGGCTTACCATCTGGCCCC
AGTGCTGCAATGATACCGCGAGACCCACGCTCACCGGCTCCAGATTTATCAGCAATAAACCAGCCAGCCG
GAAGGGCCGAGCGCAGAAGTGGTCCTGCAACTTTATCCGCCTCCATCCAGTCTATTAATTGTTGCCGGGA
AGCTAGAGTAAGTAGTTCGCCAGTTAATAGTTTGCGCAACGTTGTTGCCATTGCTACAGGCATCGTGGTG
TCACGCTCGTCGTTTGGTATGGCTTCATTCAGCTCCGGTTCCCAACGATCAAGGCGAGTTACATGATCCC
CCATGTTGTGCAAAAAAGCGGTTAGCTCCTTCGGTCCTCCGATCGTTGTCAGAAGTAAGTTGGCCGCAGT
GTTATCACTCATGGTTATGGCAGCACTGCATAATTCTCTTACTGTCATGCCATCCGTAAGATGCTTTTCT
GTGACTGGTGAGTACTCAACCAAGTCATTCTGAGAATAGTGTATGCGGCGACCGAGTTGCTCTTGCCCGG
CGTCAATACGGGATAATACCGCGCCACATAGCAGAACTTTAAAAGTGCTCATCATTGGAAAACGTTCTTC
GGGGCGAAAACTCTCAAGGATCTTACCGCTGTTGAGATCCAGTTCGATGTAACCCACTCGTGCACCCAAC
TGATCTTCAGCATCTTTTACTTTCACCAGCGTTTCTGGGTGAGCAAAAACAGGAAGGCAAAATGCCGCAA
AAAAGGGAATAAGGGCGACACGGAAATGTTGAATACTCATACTCTTCCTTTTTCAATATTATTGAAGCAT
TTATCAGGGTTATTGTCTCATGAGCGGATACATATTTGAATGTATTTAGAAAAATAAACAAATAGGGGTT
CCGCGCACATTTCCCCGAAAAGTGCCAC
