>Addgene plasmid #59764 | pBSWt1-Dest | addgene partial sequence | sequence record 154393 | T7 5'-TAATACGACTCACTATAGGG-3'
GCCGGCCCCTCTTATTTGAGCTTTGGGAAGCTGGGGGCAGCCAGGCAGCTGGGGTAAGGAGTTCAAGGCA
GCGCCCACACCCGGGGCTCTCCGCAACCCGACCGCCTGCCTGCTCCCCCTTTCCTTTTCCCGCCCTC
