>Addgene plasmid #59764 | pBSWt1-Dest | addgene partial sequence | sequence record 154394 | T3 5'-GCAATTAACCCTCACTAAAGG-3'
GTGTTAATCCCTCATTCCAAAGCTCCCTACTGCTTCTGGTGGGCCTGGAATGAGCCAGGGCCCACCGAGA
GCTGGAAGTTCTTCGGGTCGGCTCTTCGGGCTTGTCAGAGGCAGCACGGGGGCGGGGGGTGGGGGATGTC
CCTAAACCACAGCACCACTCGGAGTCCTCATCTTGGTCTACCCTAGACGTTTTAAGAGTCAACGCCTGGT
GAGGCCTTATGCATCAGACTTTCCCCCGGTGTAGAGTCACACGTTACAGCCAACCTCCTCTTCCTCCTCC
CGTGGAGTTCCGAAATCTCTAGGACACCCCGGGGCCCCAGATGTCCTCCCGCGTCCTACGAACTATCGGA
CTCTGGGGTTGCGCTCAGTAATGTGTAAGTGGTGGTGGTGGTGGTGCGTTGTCGCGTTGTCACTCGCATT
TGACAGAGCCCACTCCTCCCTGTCCGCTACTTTCAGACTCCCTTGGAAGGCTGCTGAGTAAGAACTGGCA
TCAGGAAGGAACAGACAAGGGGAGAAGCGGCGTTAATTAATTAAGATACATTGATGAGTTTGGACAAACC
ACAACTAGAATGCAGTGAAAAAAATGCTTTATTTGTGAAATTTGTGATGCTATTGCTTTATTTGTAACCA
TTATAAGCTGCAATAAA
