>Addgene plasmid #59764 | pBSWt1-Dest | addgene partial sequence | sequence record 156089 | Neo-R 5'-GCCCAGTCATAGCCGAATAG-3'
ACCTGCGTGCAATCCATCTTGTTCAATCATGATCTGCCTCCTGGGTTTAGTTCCTCACCTTGTCGTATTA
TACTATGCCGATATACTATGCCGATGATTAATTGTCAACGAATTCGCGGCCGCCATAGTGACTGGATATG
TTGTGTTTTACAGTATTATGTAGTCTGTTTTTTATGCAAAATCTAATTTAATATATTGATATTTATATCA
TTTTACGTTTCTCGTTCAGCTTTTTTGTACAAACTTGTGATGGCCGCTTGCTGTCTGCAGCCCGGGGGAT
CTGAGGTGCGGCTCGGATGCGGACGGTTCTCCGCTCCTGCGATCCTGCGGATTCTCGGCGCTGGACTTGG
CCCAGGCGCTCCGGGGGCCTCGGTCCCCAGGTTGCTCCGGCTGCTGGACGCACCCGGGCTCCCGGCGGAG
CGTGTGCTGAGACGCCGGCTCCGGGACACACGTGGAAGCCGGCTCCTGCGACAGGAGGAAGTCCAGGATC
GCGGCGAGGAGGCGGCGGGCCCGGGTTCCTGGGCTGCCGTCCTCTCTCTGGGTGGGTGGGTGAATGAGTG
GGTGGGAGGGAGGGC
