>Addgene plasmid #59764 | pBSWt1-Dest | addgene partial sequence | sequence record 156097 | Neo-F 5'-CGTTGGCTACCCGTGATATT-3'
ATGGGCTGACCGCTTCCTCGTGCTTTACGGTATCGCCGCTCCCGATTCGCAGCGCATCGCCTTCTATCGC
CTTCTTGACGAGTTCTTCTGAGCGGGACTCTGGGGTTCGAAATGACCGACAAGCTTGCAGGTCGACCATA
GTGACTGGATATGTTGTGTTTTACAGTATTATGTAGTCTGTTTTTTATGCAAAATCTAATTTAATATATT
GATATTTATATCATTTTACGTTTCTCGTTCAGCTTTCTTGTACAAAGTGGTGATGGCCGCTGACTCGAGT
TTATTGCAGCTTATAATGGTTACAAATAAAGCAATAGCATCACAAATTTCACAAATAAAGCATTTTTTTC
ACTGCATTCTAGTTGTGGTTTGTCCAAACTCATCAATGTATCTTAATTAATTAACGCCGCTTCTCCCCTT
GTCTGTTCCTTCCTGATGCCAGTTCTTACTCAGCAGCCTTCCAAGGGAGTCTGAAAGTAGCGGACAGGGA
GGAGTGGGCTCTGTCAAATGCGAGTGACAACGCGACAACGCACCACCACCACCACCACTTACACATTACT
GAGCGCAACCCCAGAGTCCGATAGTTCGTAGGACGCGGGAGGACATCTGGGGCCCCGGGGTGTCCTAGAG
ATTTCGGAACTCCACGGGAGGAGGAAGAGGAGGTTGGCTGTAACGTGTGACTCTACACCGGGGGAAAGTC
TGATGCATAAGGCCTCACCAGGCGTTGACTCTTAAAACGTCTAGGGTAGACCAAGATGAGGACTCCGAGT
GGTGCTGTGGTTTAGGGACATCCCCCACCCCCCGCCCCCGTGCTGCCTCTGACAAGCCCGAAGAGCC
